>Addgene plasmid #126331 | pGWB14-LYX113 | addgene full sequence | sequence record 247190 | Addgene NGS Result
TCGGTCTTGCCTTGCTCGTCGGTGATGTACTTCACCAGCTCCGCGAAGTCGCTCTTCTTGATGGAGCGCA
TGGGGACGTGCTTGGCAATCACGCGCACCCCCCGGCCGTTTTAGCGGCTAAAAAAGTCATGGCTCTGCCC
TCGGGCGGACCACGCCCATCATGACCTTGCCAAGCTCGTCCTGCTTCTCTTCGATCTTCGCCAGCAGGGC
GAGGATCGTGGCATCACCGAACCGCGCCGTGCGCGGGTCGTCGGTGAGCCAGAGTTTCAGCAGGCCGCCC
AGGCGGCCCAGGTCGCCATTGATGCGGGCCAGCTCGCGGACGTGCTCATAGTCCACGACGCCCGTGATTT
TGTAGCCCTGGCCGACGGCCAGCAGGTAGGCCGACAGGCTCATGCCGGCCGCCGCCGCCTTTTCCTCAAT
CGCTCTTCGTTCGTCTGGAAGGCAGTACACCTTGATAGGTGGGCTGCCCTTCCTGGTTGGCTTGGTTTCA
TCAGCCATCCGCTTGCCCTCATCTGTTACGCCGGCGGTAGCCGGCCAGCCTCGCAGAGCAGGATTCCCGT
TGAGCACCGCCAGGTGCGAATAAGGGACAGTGAAGAAGGAACACCCGCTCGCGGGTGGGCCTACTTCACC
TATCCTGCCCGGCTGACGCCGTTGGATACACCAAGGAAAGTCTACACGAACCCTTTGGCAAAATCCTGTA
TATCGTGCGAAAAAGGATGGATATACCGAAAAAATCGCTATAATGACCCCGAAGCAGGGTTATGCAGCGG
AAAAGCGCCACGCTTCCCGAAGGGAGAAAGGCGGACAGGTATCCGGTAAGCGGCAGGGTCGGAACAGGAG
AGCGCACGAGGGAGCTTCCAGGGGGAAACGCCTGGTATCTTTATAGTCCTGTCGGGTTTCGCCACCTCTG
ACTTGAGCGTCGATTTTTGTGATGCTCGTCAGGGGGGCGGAGCCTATGGAAAAACGCCAGCAACGCGGCC
TTTTTACGGTTCCTGGCCTTTTGCTGGCCTTTTGCTCACATGTTCTTTCCTGCGTTATCCCCTGATTCTG
TGGATAACCGTATTACCGCCTTTGAGTGAGCTGATACCGCTCGCCGCAGCCGAACGACCGAGCGCAGCGA
GTCAGTGAGCGAGGAAGCGGAAGAGCGCCAGAAGGCCGCCAGAGAGGCCGAGCGCGGCCGTGAGGCTTGG
ACGCTAGGGCAGGGCATGAAAAAGCCCGTAGCGGGCTGCTACGGGCGTCTGACGCGGTGGAAAGGGGGAG
GGGATGTTGTCTACATGGCTCTGCTGTAGTGAGTGGGTTGCGCTCCGGCAGCGGTCCTGATCAATCGTCA
CCCTTTCTCGGTCCTTCAACGTTCCTGACAACGAGCCTCCTTTTCGCCAATCCATCGACAATCACCGCGA
GTCCCTGCTCGAACGCTGCGTCCGGACCGGCTTCGTCGAAGGCGTCTATCGCGGCCCGCAACAGCGGCGA
GAGCGGAGCCTGTTCAACGGTGCCGCCGCGCTCGCCGGCATCGCTGTCGCCGGCCTGCTCCTCAAGCACG
GCCCCAACAGTGAAGTAGCTGATTGTCATCAGCGCATTGACGGCGTCCCCGGCCGAAAAACCCGCCTCGC
AGAGGAAGCGAAGCTGCGCGTCGGCCGTTTCCATCTGCGGTGCGCCCGGTCGCGTGCCGGCATGGATGCG
CGCGCCATCGCGGTAGGCGAGCAGCGCCTGCCTGAAGCTGCGGGCATTCCCGATCAGAAATGAGCGCCAG
TCGTCGTCGGCTCTCGGCACCGAATGCGTATGATTCTCCGCCAGCATGGCTTCGGCCAGTGCGTCGAGCA
GCGCCCGCTTGTTCCTGAAGTGCCAGTAAAGCGCCGGCTGCTGAACCCCCAACCGTTCCGCCAGTTTGCG
TGTCGTCAGACCGTCTACGCCGACCTCGTTCAACAGGTCCAGGGCGGCACGGATCACTGTATTCGGCTGC
AACTTTGTCATGCTTGACACTTTATCACTGATAAACATAATATGTCCACCAACTTATCAGTGATAAAGAA
TCCGCGCGTTCAATCGGACCAGCGGAGGCTGGTCCGGAGGCCAGACGTGAAACCCAACATACCCCTGATC
GTAATTCTGAGCACTGTCGCGCTCGACGCTGTCGGCATCGGCCTGATTATGCCGGTGCTGCCGGGCCTCC
TGCGCGATCTGGTTCACTCGAACGACGTCACCGCCCACTATGGCATTCTGCTGGCGCTGTATGCGTTGGT
GCAATTTGCCTGCGCACCTGTGCTGGGCGCGCTGTCGGATCGTTTCGGGCGGCGGCCAATCTTGCTCGTC
TCGCTGGCCGGCGCCAGATCTGGGGAACCCTGTGGTTGGCATGCACATACAAATGGACGAACGGATAAAC
CTTTTCACGCCCTTTTAAATATCCGATTATTCTAATAAACGCTCTTTTCTCTTAGGTTTACCCGCCAATA
TATCCTGTCAAACACTGATAGTTTAAACGTTGCGATTAAGAATTCGAGCTCGGTACCCCCCTACTCCAAA
AATGTCAAAGATACAGTCTCAGAAGACCAAAGGGCTATTGAGACTTTTCAACAAAGGGTAATTTCGGGAA
ACCTCCTCGGATTCCATTGCCCAGCTATCTGTCACTTCATCGAAAGGACAGTAGAAAAGGAAGGTGGCTC
CTACAAATGCCATCATTGCGATAAAGGAAAGGCTATCATTCAAGATGCCTCTGCCGACAGTGGTCCCAAA
GATGGACCCCCACCCACGAGGAGCATCGTGGAAAAAGAAGACGTTCCAACCACGTCTTCAAAGCAAGTGG
ATTGATGTGACATCTCCACTGACGTAAGGGATGACGCACAATCCCACTATCCTTCGCAAGACCCTTCCTC
TATATAAGGAAGTTCATTTCATTTGGAGAGGACAGCCCAAGCTTCGACTCTAGAGGATCCCCTTAAATCG
ATATGGAACGAGCTATACAAGGAAACGACGCTAGGGAACAAGCTAACAGTGAACGTTGGGATGGAGGATC
AGGAGGTACCACTTCTCCCTTCAAACTTCCTGACGAAAGTCCGAGTTGGACTGAGTGGCGGCTACATAAC
GATGAGACGAATTCGAATCAAGATAATCCCCTTGGTTTCAAGGAAAGCTGGGGTTTCGGGAAAGTTGTAT
TTAAGAGATATCTCAGATACGACAGGACGGAAGCTTCACTGCACAGAGTCCTTGGATCTTGGACGGGAGA
TTCGGTTAACTATGCAGCATCTCGATTTTTCGGTTTCGACCAGATCGGATGTACCTATAGTATTCGGTTT
CGAGGAGTTAGTATCACCGTTTCTGGAGGGTCTCGAACTCTTCAGCATCTCTGTGAGATGGCAATTCGGT
CTAAGCAAGAACTGCTACAGCTTGCCCCAATCGAAGTGGAAAGTAATGTATCAAGAGGATGCCCTGAAGG
TACTCAAACCTTCGAAAAAGAAAGCGAGTAAGTCGAGGGCGAGCTCGAATTCGGTACGCTGAAATCACCA
GTCTCTCTCTACAAATCTATCTCTCTCTATTTTCTCCATAAATAATGTGTGAGTAGTTTCCCGATAAGGG
AAATTAGGGTTCTTATAGGGTTTCGCTCATGTGTTGAGCATATAAGAAACCCTTAGTATGTATTTGTATT
TGTAAAATACTTCTATCAATAAAATTTCTAATTCCTAAAACCAAAATCCAGTACTAAAATCCAGATCTCC
CTGCAGGTCCCCAGATTAGCCTTTTCAATTTCAGAAAGAATGCTAACCCACAGATGGTTAGAGAGGCTTA
CGCAGCAGGTCTCATCAAGACGATCTACCCGAGCAATAATCTCCAGGAAATCAAATACCTTCCCAAGAAG
GTTAAAGATGCAGTCAAAAGATTCAGGACTAACTGCATCAAGAACACAGAGAAAGATATATTTCTCAAGA
TCAGAAGTACTATTCCAGTATGGACGATTCAAGGCTTGCTTCACAAACCAAGGCAAGTAATAGAGATTGG
AGTCTCTAAAAAGGTAGTTCCCACTGAATCAAAGGCCATGGAGTCAAAGATTCAAATAGAGGACCTAACA
GAACTCGCCGTAAAGACTGGCGAACAGTTCATACAGAGTCTCTTACGACTCAATGACAAGAAGAAAATCT
TCGTCAACATGGTGGAGCACGACACACTTGTCTACTCCAAAAATATCAAAGATACAGTCTCAGAAGACCA
AAGGGCAATTGAGACTTTTCAACAAAGGGTAATATCCGGAAACCTCCTCGGATTCCATTGCCCAGCTATC
TGTCACTTTATTGTGAAGATAGTGGAAAAGGAAGGTGGCTCCTACAAATGCCATCATTGCGATAAAGGAA
AGGCCATCGTTGAAGATGCCTCTGCCGACAGTGGTCCCAAAGATGGACCCCCACCCACGAGGAGCATCGT
GGAAAAAGAAGACGTTCCAACCACGTCTTCAAAGCAAGTGGATTGATGTGATATCTCCACTGACGTAAGG
GATGACGCACAATCCCACTATCCTTCGCAAGACCCTTCCTCTATATAAGGAAGTTCATTTCATTTGGAGA
GAACACGGGGGACTCTAGAGTTATCAACAAGTTTGTACAAAAAAGCAGGCTCCACCACTAGTATGCTCTA
TTTTTTCTCTATAAATGGTGGTTCACTAGTTCTTTTTCAACTCCGATCCTTGCCCATAATAAGAGAGGTG
AAAATGGTGAGACAAAAGATTCAGATCAAGAAGATTGACAACTTGACGGCAAGGCAAGTGACTTTCTCAA
AGAGAAGAAGAGGGCTTTTCAAGAAAGCTCAGGAGCTGTCAACACTTTGTGATGCTGATATTGGCCTAAT
CGTTTTCTCTGCTACTGGAAAACTTTTTGAATATTCAAGCTCCAGTATGATGCAACTGATTGAAAAGCAT
AAGGTGCACTCAGAAAGGGATATGGATAGTCCAGACCAACTGCAATCTTTTAACTTTCAGAGCGCAAAGA
AAAACTATGGAATGCTTAGTTGGGAATTTGCGGAGAAGAACCGGGAGTTGAGGCAACTTAATGGAGAAGA
GCTGCAAGGACTTGGCTTGGAGGAATTAATGAAATTGGAGAAAATAGTCGAGGGAGGAATAAGTCGTGTC
ATGAAAATTAAGGGTGAAAAGTTTATGACAGAGATCAGCTCCCTCAAGAAAAAGGAAGCTCAACTGCAAG
AAGAGAATTCACAGTTGAAACAGCAATCACAACAGGCAAGATTGAATGAAGTTGAGGGCCATAATGCAAT
TGAGGGGGGAAACTCGGCAGACTCTATCACGACTAATCGCAGCTTAGTCAATGGTCATCACGATTACATT
GACTCAGATACTAGCCTCAAGTTAGGCTTGCCTTTTCCTTACCCCGGGGACCCAGCTTTCTTGTACAAAG
TGGTTGATAACAGCGGGTTAATTAACATCTTTTACCCATACGATGTTCCTGACTATGCGGGCTATCCCTA
TGACGTCCCGGACTATGCAGGATCCTATCCATATGACGTTCCAGATTACGCTGCTCAGTGCAGCGCTTAG
AGCTCGAATTTCCCCGATCGTTCAAACATTTGGCAATAAAGTTTCTTAAGATTGAATCCTGTTGCCGGTC
TTGCGATGATTATCATATAATTTCTGTTGAATTACGTTAAGCATGTAATAATTAACATGTAATGCATGAC
GTTATTTATGAGATGGGTTTTTATGATTAGAGTCCCGCAATTATACATTTAATACGCGATAGAAAACAAA
ATATAGCGCGCAAACTAGGATAAATTATCGCGCGCGGTGTCATCTATGTTACTAGATCGATCAAACTTCG
GTACTGTGTAATGACGATGAGCAATCGAGAGGCTGACTAACAAAAGGTATGCCCAAAAACAACCTCTCCA
AACTGTTTCGAATTGGAAGTTTCTGCTCATGCCGACAGGCATAACTTAGATATTCGCGGGCTATTCCCAC
TAATTCGTCCTGCTGGTTTGCGCCAAGATAAATCAGTGCATCTCCTTACAAGTTCCTCTGTCTTGTGAAA
TGAACTGCTGACTGCCCCCCAAGAAAGCCTCCTCATCTCCCAGTTGGCGGCGGCTGATACACCATCGAAA
ACCCACGTCCGAACACTTGATACATGTGCCTGAGAAATAGGCCTACGTCCAAGAGCAAGTCCTTTCTGTG
CTCGTCGGAAATTCCTCTCCTGTCAGACGGTCGTGCGCATGTCTTGCGTTGATGAAGCTAATTCCCGATC
TAGTAACATAGATGACACCGCGCGCGATAATTTATCCTAGTTTGCGCGCTATATTTTGTTTTCTATCGCG
TATTAAATGTATAATTGCGGGACTCTAATCATAAAAACCCATCTCATAAATAACGTCATGCATTACATGT
TAATTATTACATGCTTAACGTAATTCAACAGAAATTATATGATAATCATCGCAAGACCGGCAACAGGATT
CAATCTTAAGAAACTTTATTGCCAAATGTTTGAACGATCTGCTTCGACGCACTCCTTCTTTACTCCACCA
TCTCGTCCTTATTGAAAACGTGGGTAGCACCAAAACGAATCAAGTCGCTGGAACTGAAGTTACCAATCAC
GCTGGATGATTTGCCAGTTGGATTAATCTTGCCTTTCCCCGCATGAATAATATTGATGAATGCATGCGTG
AGGGGTATTTCGATTTTGGCAATAGCTGCAATTGCCGCGACATCCTCCAACGAGCATAATTCTTCAGAAA
AATAGCGATGTTCCATGTTGTCAGGGCATGCATGATGCACGTTATGAGGTGACGGTGCTAGGCAGTATTC
CCTCAAAGTTTCATAGTCAGTATCATATTCATCATTGCATTCCTGCAAGAGAGAATTGAGACGCAATCCA
CACGCTGCGGCAACCTTCCGGCGTTCGTGGTCTATTTGCTCTTGGACGTTGCAAACGTAAGTGTTGGATC
CCGGTCGGCATCTACTCTATTCCTTTGCCCTCGGACGAGTGCTGGGGCGTCGGTTTCCACTATCGGCGAG
TACTTCTACACAGCCATCGGTCCAGACGGCCGCGCTTCTGCGGGCGATTTGTGTACGCCCGACAGTCCCG
GCTCCGGATCGGACGATTGCGTCGCATCGACCCTGCGCCCAAGCTGCATCATCGAAATTGCCGTCAACCA
AGCTCTGATAGAGTTGGTCAAGACCAATGCGGAGCATATACGCCCGGAGCCGCGGCGATCCTGCAAGCTC
CGGATGCCTCCGCTCGAAGTAGCGCGTCTGCTGCTCCATACAAGCCAACCACGGCCTCCAGAAGAAGATG
TTGGCGACCTCGTATTGGGAATCCCCGAACATCGCCTCGCTCCAGTCAATGACCGCTGTTATGCGGCCAT
TGTCCGTCAGGACATTGTTGGAGCCGAAATCCGCGTGCACGAGGTGCCGGACTTCGGGGCAGTCCTCGGC
CCAAAGCATCAGCTCATCGAGAGCCTGCGCGACGGACGCACTGACGGTGTCGTCCATCACAGTTTGCCAG
TGATACACATGGGGATCAGCAATCGCGCATATGAAATCACGCCATGTAGTGTATTGACCGATTCCTTGCG
GTCCGAATGGGCCGAACCCGCTCGTCTGGCTAAGATCGGCCGCAGCGATCGCATCCATGGCCTCCGCGAC
CGGCTGCAGAACAGCGGGCAGTTCGGTTTCAGGCAGGTCTTGCAACGTGACACCCTGTGCACGGCGGGAG
ATGCAATAGGTCAGGCTCTCGCTGAATTCCCCAATGTCAAGCACTTCCGGAATCGGGAGCGCGGCCGATG
CAAAGTGCCGATAAACATAACGATCTTTGTAGAAACCATCGGCGCAGCTATTTACCCGCAGGACATATCC
ACGCCCTCCTACATCGAAGCTGAAAGCACGAGATTCTTCGCCCTCCGAGAGCTGCATCAGGTCGGAGACG
CTGTCGAACTTTTCGATCAGAAACTTCTCGACAGACGTCGCGGTGAGTTCAGGCTTTTTCATATCGGGGT
CGTCCTCTCCAAATGAAATGAACTTCCTTATATAGAGGAAGGGTCTTGCGAAGGATAGTGGGATTGTGCG
TCATCCCTTACGTCAGTGGAGATATCACATCAATCCACTTGCTTTGAAGACGTGGTTGGAACGTCTTCTT
TTTCCACGATGCTCCTCGTGGGTGGGGGTCCATCTTTGGGACCACTGTCGGCAGAGGCATCTTGAACGAT
AGCCTTTCCTTTATCGCAATGATGGCATTTGTAGGTGCCACCTTCCTTTTCTACTGTCCTTTTGATGAAG
TGACAGATAGCTGGGCAATGGAATCCGAGGAGGTTTCCCGATATTACCCTTTGTTGAAAAGTCTCAATAG
CCCTTTGGTCTTCTGAGACTGTATCTTTGATATTCTTGGAGTAGACGAGAGTGTCGTGCTCCACCATGTT
GACGGATCTCTAGGACGCGTCGACGCGTCGACGCGTCGACGCGTCGACGCGTCCTAGAAGCTAATTCACT
GGCCGTCGTTTTACAACGTCGTGACTGGGAAAACCCTGGCGTTACCCAACTTAATCGCCTTGCAGCACAT
CCCCCTTTCGCCAGCTGGCGTAATAGCGAAGAGGCCCGCACCGATCGCCCTTCCCAACAGTTGCGCAGCC
TGAATG
[44 nt withheld, positions 8617-8660]
C
[141 nt withheld, positions 8662-8802]
CCTTTGACGTTGGAGTCCACGTTCTTT
[37 nt withheld, positions 8830-8866]
ACCCTATCTCGGGCTATTCTTTTGATTTATAAGGGATTTTGCCGATTTCGGAACCACCATCAAACAGGAT
TTTCGCCTGCTGGGGCAAACCAGCGTGGACCGCTTGCTGCAACTCTCTCAGGGCCAGGCGGTGAAGGGCA
ATCAGCTGTTGCCCGTCTCACTGGTGAAAAGAAAAACCACCCCAGTACATTAAAAACGTCCGCAATGTGT
TATTAAGTTGTCTAAGCGTCAATTTGTTTACACCACAATATATCCTGCCACCAGCCAGCCAACAGCTCCC
CGACCGGCAGCTCGGCACAAAATCACCACTCGATACAGGCAGCCCATCAGTCCGGGACGGCGTCAGCGGG
AGAGCCGTTGTAAGGCGGCAGACTTTGCTCATGTTACCGATGCTATTCGGAAGAACGGCAACTAAGCTGC
CGGGTTTGAAACACGGATGATCTCGCGGAGGGTAGCATGTTGATTGTAACGATGACAGAGCGTTGCTGCC
TGTGATCAAATATCATCTCCCTCGCAGAGATCCGAATTATCAGCCTTCTTATTCATTTCTCGCTTAACCG
TGACAGGCTGTCGATCTTGAGAACTATGCCGACATAATAGGAAATCGCTGGATAAAGCCGCTGAGGAAGC
TGAGTGGCGCTATTTCTTTAGAAGTGAACGTTGACGATATCAACTCCCCTATCCATTGCTCACCGAATGG
TACAGGTCGGGGACCCGAAGTTCCGACTGTCGGCCTGATGCATCCCCGGCTGATCGACCCCAGATCTGGG
GCTGAGAAAGCCCAGTAAGGAAACAACTGTAGGTTCGAGTCGCGAGATCCCCCGGAACCAAAGGAAGTAG
GTTAAACCCGCTCCGATCAGGCCGAGCCACGCCAGGCCGAGAACATTGGTTCCTGTAGGCATCGGGATTG
GCGGATCAAACACTAAAGCTACTGGAACGAGCAGAAGTCCTCCGGCCGCCAGTTGCCAGGCGGTAAAGGT
GAGCAGAGGCACGGGAGGTTGCCACTTGCGGGTCAGCACGGTTCCGAACGCCATGGAAACCGCCCCCGCC
AGGCCCGCTGCGACGCCGACAGGATCTAGCGCTGCGTTTGGTGTCAACACCAACAGCGCCACGCCCGCAG
TTCCGCAAATAGCCCCCAGGACCGCCATCAATCGTATCGGGCTACCTAGCAGAGCGGCAGAGATGAACAC
GACCATCAGCGGCTGCACAGCGCCTACCGTCGCCGCGACCCCGCCCGGCAGGCGGTAGACCGAAATAAAC
AACAAGCTCCAGAATAGCGAAATATTAAGTGCGCCGAGGATGAAGATGCGCATCCACCAGATTCCCGTTG
GAATCTGTCGGACGATCATCACGAGCAATAAACCCKCCGGCAACGCCCGCAGCAGCATACCGGCGACCCC
TCGGCCTCGCTGTTCGGGCTCCACGAAAACGCCGGACAGATGCGCCTTGTGAGCGTCCTTGGGGCCGTCC
TCCTGTTTGAAGACCGACAGCCCAATGATCTCGCCGTCGATGTAGGCGCCGAATGCCACGGCATCTCGCA
ACCGTTCAGCGAACGCCTCCATGGGCTTTTTCTCCTCGTGCTCGTAAACGGACCCGAACATCTCTGGAGC
TTTCTTCAGGGCCGACAATCGGATCTCGCGGAAATCCTGCACGTCGGCCGCTCCAAGCCGTCGAATCTGA
GCCTTAATCACAATTGTCAATTTTAATCCTCTGTTTATCGGCAGTTCGTAGAGCGCGCCGTGCGTCCCGA
GCGATACTGAGCGAAGCAAGTGCGTCGAGCAGTGCCCGCTTGTTCCTGAAATGCCAGTAAAGCGCTGGCT
GCTGAACCCCCAGCCGGAACTGACCCCACAAGGCCCTAGCGTTTGCAATGCACCAGGTCATCATTGACCC
AGGCGTGTTCCACCAGGCCGCTGCCTCGCAACTCTTCGCAGGCTTCGCCGACCTGCTCGCGCCACTTCTT
CACGCGGGTGGAATCCGATCCGCACATGAGGCGGAAGGTTTCCAGCTTGAGCGGGTACGGCTCCCGGTGC
GAGCTGAAATAGTCGAACATCCGTCGGGCCGTCGGCGACAGCTTGCGGTACTTCTCCCATATGAATTTCG
TGTAGTGGTCGCCAGCAAACAGCACGACGATTTCCTCGTCGATCAGGACCTGGCAACGGGACGTTTTCTT
GCCACGGTCCAGGACGCGGAAGCGGTGCAGCAGCGACACCGATTCCAGGTGCCCAACGCGGTCGGACGTG
AAGCCCATCGCCGTCGCCTGTAGGCGCGACAGGCATTCCTCGGCCTTCGTGTAATACCGGCCATTGATCG
ACCAGCCCAGGTCCTGGCAAAGCTCGTAGAACGTGAAGGTGATCGGCTCGCCGATAGGGGTGCGCTTCGC
GTACTCCAACACCTGCTGCCACACCAGTTCGTCATCGTCGGCCCGCAGCTCGACGCCGGTGTAGGTGATC
TTCACGTCCTTGTTGACGTGGAAAATGACCTTGTTTTGCAGCGCCTCGCGCGGGATTTTCTTGTTGCGCG
TGGTGAACAGGGCAGAGCGGGCCGTGTCGTTTGGCATCGCTCGCATCGTGTCCGGCCACGGCGCAATATC
GAACAAGGAAAGCTGCATTTCCTTGATCTGCTGCTTCGTGTGTTTCAGCAACGCGGCCTGCTTGGCCTCG
CTGACCTGTTTTGCCAGGTCCTCGCCGGCGGTTTTTCGCTTCTTGGTCGTCATAGTTCCTCGCGTGTCGA
TGGTCATCGACTTCGCCAAACCTGCCGCCTCCTGTTCGAGACGACGCGAACGCTCCACGGCGGCCGATGG
CGCGGGCAGGGCAGGGGGAGCCAGTTGCACGCTGTCGCGCTCGATCTTGGCCGTAGCTTGCTGGACCATC
GAGCCGACGGACTGGAAGGTTTCGCGGGGCGCACGCATGACGGTGCGGCTTGCGATGGTTTCGGCATCCT
CGGCGGAAAACCCCGCGTCGATCAGTTCTTGCCTGTATGCCTTCCGGTCAAACGTCCGATTCATTCACCC
TCCTTGCGGGATTGCCCCGACTCACGCCGGGGCAATGTGCCCTTATTCCTGATTTGACCCGCCTGGTGCC
TTGGTGTCCAGATAATCCACCTTATCGGCAATGAAGTCGGTCCCGTAGACCGTCTGGCCGTCCTTCTCGT
ACTTGGTATTCCGAATCTTGCCCTGCACGAATACCAGCGACCCCTTGCCCAAATACTTGCCGTGGGCCTC
GGCCTGAGAGCCAAAACACTTGATGCGGAAGAAGTCGGTGCGCTCCTGCTTGTCGCCGGCATCGTTGCGC
CACATCTAGGTACTAAAACAATTCATCCAGTAAAATATAATATTTTATTTTCTCCCAATCAGGCTTGATC
CCCAGTAAGTCAAAAAATAGCTCGACATACTGTTCTTCCCCGATATCCTCCCTGATCGACCGGACGCAGA
AGGCAATGTCATACCACTTGTCCGCCCTGCCGCTTCTCCCAAGATCAATAAAGCCACTTACTTTGCCATC
TTTCACAAAGATGTTGCTGTCTCCCAGGTCGCCGTGGGAAAAGACAAGTTCCTCTTCGGGCTTTTCCGTC
TTTAAAAAATCATACAGCTCGCGCGGATCTTTAAATGGAGTGTCTTCTTCCCAGTTTTCGCAATCCACAT
CGGCCAGATCGTTATTCAGTAAGTAATCCAATTCGGCTAAGCGGCTGTCTAAGCTATTCGTATAGGGACA
ATCCGATATGTCGATGGAGTGAAAGAGCCTGATGCACTCCGCATACAGCTCGATAATCTTTTCAGGGCTT
TGTTCATCTTCATACTCTTCCGAGCAAAGGACGCCATCGGCCTCACTCATGAGCAGATTGCTCCAGCCAT
CATGCCGTTCAAAGTGCAGGACCTTTGGAACAGGCAGCTTTCCTTCCAGCCATAGCATCATGTCCTTTTC
CCGTTCCACATCATAGGTGGTCCCTTTATACCGGCTGTCCGTCATTTTTAAATATAGGTTTTCATTTTCT
CCCACCAGCTTATATACCTTAGCAGGAGACATTCCTTCCGTATCTTTTACGCAGCGGTATTTTTCGATCA
GTTTTTTCAATTCCGGTGATATTCTCATTTTAGCCATTTATTATTTCCTTCCTCTTTTCTACAGTATTTA
AAGATACCCCAAGAAGCTAATTATAACAAGACGAACTCCAATTCACTGTTCCTTGCATTCTAAAACCTTA
AATACCAGAAAACAGCTTTTTCAAAGTTGTTTTCAAAGTTGGCGTATAACATAGTATCGACGGAGCCGAT
TTTGAAACCACAATTATGGGTGATGCTGCCAACTTACTGATTTAGTGTATGATGGTGTTTTTGAGGTGCT
CCAGTGGCTTCTGTTTCTATCAGCTGTCCCTCCTGTTCAGCTACTGACGGGGTGGTGCGTAACGGCAAAA
GCACCGCCGGACATCAGCGCTATCTCTGCTCTCACTGCCGTAAAACATGGCAACTGCAGTTCACTTACAC
CGCTTCTCAACCCGGTACGCACCAGAAAATCATTGATATGGCCATGAATGGCGTTGGATGCCGGGCAACA
GCCCGCATTATGGGCGTTGGCCTCAACACGATTTTACGTCACTTAAAAAACTCAGGCCGCAGTCGGTAAC
CTCGCGCATACAGCCGGGCAGTGACGTCATCGTCTGCGCGGAAATGGACGAACAGTGGGGCTATGTCGGG
GCTAAATCGCGCCAGCGCTGGCTGTTTTACGCGTATGACAGTCTCCGGAAGACGGTTGTTGCGCACGTAT
TCGGTGAACGCACTATGGCGACGCTGGGGCGTCTTATGAGCCTGCTGTCACCCTTTGACGTGGTGATATG
GATGACGGATGGCTGGCCGCTGTATGAATCCCGCCTGAAGGGAAAGCTGCACGTAATCAGCAAGCGATAT
ACGCAGCGAATTGAGCGGCATAACCTGAATCTGAGGCAGCACCTGGCACGGCTGGGACGGAAGTCGCTGT
CGTTCTCAAAATCGGTGGAGCTGCATGACAAAGTCATCGGGCATTATCTGAACATAAAACACTATCAATA
AGTTGGAGTCATTACCCAATTATGATAGAATTTACAAGCTATAAGGTTATTGTCCTGGGTTTCAAGCATT
AGTCCATGCAAGTTTTTATGCTTTGCCCATTCTATAGATATATTGATAAGCGCGCTGCCTATGCCTTGCC
CCCTGAAATCCTTACATACGGCGATATCTTCTATATAAAAGATATATTATCTTATCAGTATTGTCAATAT
ATTCAAGGCAATCTGCCTCCTCATCCTCTTCATCCTCTTCGTCTTGGTAGCTTTTTAAATATGGCGCTTC
ATAGAGTAATTCTGTAAAGGTCCAATTCTCGTTTTCATACCTCGGTATAATCTTACCTATCACCTCAAAT
GGTTCGCTGGGTTTATCGCACCCCCGAACACGAGCACGGCACCCGCGACCACTATGCCAAGAATGCCCAA
GGTAAAAATTGCCGGCCCCGCCATGAAGTCCGTGAATGCCCCGACGGCCGAAGTGAAGGGCAGGCCGCCA
CCCAGGCCGCCGCCCTCACTGCCCGGCACCTGGTCGCTGAATGTCGATGCCAGCACCTGCGGCACGTCAA
TGCTTCCGGGCGTCGCGCTCGGGCTGATCGCCCATCCCGTTACTGCCCCGATCCCGGCAATGGCAAGGAC
TGCCAGCGCTGCCATTTTTGGGGTGAGGCCGTTCGCGGCCGAGGGGCGCAGCCCCTGGGGGGATGGGAGG
CCCGCGTTAGCGGGCCGGGAGGGTTCGAGAAGGGGGGGCACCCCCCTTCGGCGTGCGCGGTCACGCGCAC
AGGGCGCAGCCCTGGTTAAAAACAAGGTTTATAAATATTGGTTTAAAAGCAGGTTAAAAGACAGGTTAGC
GGTGGCCGAAAAACGGGCGGAAACCCTTGCAAATGCTGGATTTTCTGCCTGTGGACAGCCCCTCAAATGT
CAATAGGTGCGCCCCTCATCTGTCAGCACTCTGCCCCTCAAGTGTCAAGGATCGCGCCCCTCATCTGTCA
GTAGTCGCGCCCCTCAAGTGTCAATACCGCAGGGCACTTATCCCCAGGCTTGTCCACATCATCTGTGGGA
AACTCGCGTAAAATCAGGCGTTTTCGCCGATTTGCGAGGCTGGCCAGCTCCACGTCGCCGGCCGAAATCG
AGCCTGCCCCTCATCTGTCAACGCCGCGCCGGGTGAGTCGGCCCCTCAAGTGTCAACGTCCGCCCCTCAT
CTGTCAGTGAGGGCCAAGTTTTCCGCGAGGTATCCACAACGCCGGCGGCCGCGGTGTCTCGCACACGGCT
TCGACGGCGTTTCTGGCGCGTTTGCAGGGCCATAGACGGCCGCCAGCCCAGCGGCGAGGGCAACCAGCCC
GGTGAGCGTCGGAAAGGCGC
Features (pLannotate 1.2.2; 36 found; start..end, strand, type, name):
      3..89      -  CDS            traI (fragment): TRAI6_ECOLX - Experimental evidence at protein level: Swiss-Prot protein existence level 1. The initiation process of transfer DNA synthesis requires the interaction of at least three plasmid-specific components (TraH, I, and J) at the transfer origin resulting in the assembly of a specialised nucleoprotein complex - the relaxosome. Site- and strand-specific cleavage at the transfer origin is dependent on TraI and TraJ. From Escherichia coli.
    127..498     -  CDS            traJ: oriT-recognizing protein; traJ
    531..640     -  oriT           oriT: incP origin of transfer
    772..962     +  rep_origin     ori (fragment): high-copy-number ColE1/pMB1/pBR322/pUC origin of replication
   1321..1971    -  CDS            TetR: tetracycline resistance regulatory protein; tetR
   2077..2326    +  CDS            TcR (fragment): tetracycline efflux protein; tetA; confers resistance to tetracycline
   2436..2460    -  misc_feature   RB T-DNA repeat: right border repeat from nopaline C58 T-DNA
   2490..2508    +  misc_feature   MCS (fragment): pUC18/19 multiple cloning site
   2559..2904    +  promoter       CaMV 35S promoter: strong constitutive promoter from cauliflower mosaic virus
   2856..2902    +  promoter       minimal CaMV 35S promoter: minimal 35S promoter from cauliflower mosaic virus
   2914..2932    -  misc_feature   MCS (fragment): pUC18/19 multiple cloning site
   2943..3458    +  CDS            P19_TBSVC: Experimental evidence at protein level: Swiss-Prot protein existence level 1. Acts as a suppressor of RNA-mediated gene silencing, also known as post-transcriptional gene silencing (PTGS), a mechanism of plant viral defense that limits the accumulation of viral RNAs. Binds to short interfering RNAs (siRNAs) with high affinity. Acts as a molecular caliper to specifically select siRNAs based on the length of the duplex region of the RNA (By similarity). From Tomato bushy stunt virus (strain Cherry) (TBSV).
   3531..3707    +  polyA_signal   CaMV poly(A) signal: cauliflower mosaic virus polyadenylation signal
   4210..4551    +  promoter       CaMV 35S promoter: strong constitutive promoter from cauliflower mosaic virus
   4577..4601    +  protein_bind   attB1: mutant version of attB; recombination site for the Gateway® BP reaction BP Clonase™
   4694..5350    +  CDS            J (fragment): JOIN_SOLLC - Experimental evidence at protein level: Swiss-Prot protein existence level 1. Putative transcription factor that coordinates gene expression underlying the differentiation of the pedicel abscission zone. May also be involved in the maintenance of the inflorescence meristem state. From Solanum lycopersicum (Tomato) (Lycopersicon esculentum).
   5370..5394    -  protein_bind   attB2: mutant version of attB; recombination site for the Gateway® BP reaction BP Clonase™
   5423..5512    +  CDS            3xHA: three tandem HA epitope tags
   5546..5798    +  terminator     NOS terminator: nopaline synthase terminator and poly(A) signal
   6227..6479    -  terminator     NOS terminator: nopaline synthase terminator and poly(A) signal
   6503..6931    -  CDS            nos (fragment): DHNO_AGRT7 - Protein inferred from homology: Swiss-Prot protein existence level 3. From Agrobacterium tumefaciens (strain T37).
   6947..7972    -  CDS            HygR: aminoglycoside phosphotransferase from E. coli; aph(4)-Ia; confers resistance to hygromycin
   7982..8326    -  promoter       CaMV 35S promoter: strong constitutive promoter from cauliflower mosaic virus
   7983..8029    -  promoter       minimal CaMV 35S promoter: minimal 35S promoter from cauliflower mosaic virus
   8464..8619    +  CDS            lacZα (fragment) (sequence partly withheld): LacZα fragment of β-galactosidase; lacZ fragment
   8617..8917    +  rep_origin     M13 ori (fragment) (sequence partly withheld): M13 bacteriophage origin of replication; arrow indicates direction of (+) strand synthesis
   8918..9048    +  CDS            lacI (fragment): lac repressor; lacI; The lac repressor binds to the lac operator to inhibit transcription in E. coli. This inhibition can be relieved by adding lactose or isopropyl-β-D-thiogalactopyranoside (IPTG).
   9102..9126    -  misc_feature   LB T-DNA repeat: left border repeat from nopaline C58 T-DNA
  10583..10702   -  CDS            tetR (fragment): TETR1_ECOLX - Experimental evidence at protein level: Swiss-Prot protein existence level 1. TetR is the repressor of the tetracycline resistance element; its N-terminal region forms a helix-turn-helix structure and binds DNA. Binding of tetracycline to TetR reduces the repressor affinity for the tetracycline resistance gene (tetA) promoter operator sites. From Escherichia coli.
  10722..11870   -  CDS            trfA: trans-acting replication protein that binds to and activates oriV
  12169..12963   -  CDS            KanR: aminoglycoside phosphotransferase; aphA-3; confers resistance to kanamycin
  13155..13922   +  mobile_element IS1: prokaryotic transposable element IS1
  13931..14080   -  CDS            satA (fragment): STA_BACSU - Also known as yyaR. Experimental evidence at protein level: Swiss-Prot protein existence level 1. Involved in resistance to streptothricin, a broad-spectrum antibiotic produced by streptomycetes. Detoxifies streptothricin via acetylation of the beta amino group of the first beta-lysyl moiety of streptothricin. From Bacillus subtilis (strain 168).
  14079..14273   -  CDS            satA (fragment): STA_BACSU - Also known as yyaR. Experimental evidence at protein level: Swiss-Prot protein existence level 1. Involved in resistance to streptothricin, a broad-spectrum antibiotic produced by streptomycetes. Detoxifies streptothricin via acetylation of the beta amino group of the first beta-lysyl moiety of streptothricin. From Bacillus subtilis (strain 168).
  14276..14551   -  CDS            klaC (fragment): KLAC_ECOLX - Also known as telB. Protein predicted: Swiss-Prot protein existence level 4. Belongs to the kla operon, which is associated with cryptic tellurite resistance, and IncW plasmid fertility inhibition. From Escherichia coli.
  14615..15246   -  rep_origin     oriV: incP origin of replication
