[The description below was written by a language model from this plasmid's Addgene catalogue record and pLannotate feature annotations shown in this document.]
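Description:
pGWB14-LYX113 is a plant-expression binary vector built on the pGWB14 backbone, intended for Agrobacterium-mediated transient or stable expression of a Nicotiana benthamiana transcription factor (gene model Niben101Scf00397g11005.1). The backbone is a low-copy, broad-host-range IncP-type replicon. The annotated sequence shows oriV together with the trfA replication protein gene, which allow maintenance in both E. coli and Agrobacterium, plus an oriT with traJ for mobilisation. Bacterial selection is by kanamycin (an aphA-3 KanR gene). The other backbone annotations are fragments (tetR/tetA, a ColE1-type origin piece, satA, klaC) and an IS1 element, and they appear to be remnants of the vector's ancestry rather than functional modules.

Between the nopaline-type right and left T-DNA borders, the feature table shows three expression units. The main cassette uses a CaMV 35S promoter to drive the transcription factor coding sequence, which is flanked by attB1 and attB2 Gateway sites, although the record lists Gibson assembly as the cloning method. The coding sequence is followed by a 3xHA epitope tag and a NOS terminator, giving a C-terminally HA-tagged protein. The insert was annotated by similarity to tomato JOINTLESS, a putative transcription factor involved in pedicel abscission zone differentiation. A 35S-driven hygromycin phosphotransferase gene with a NOS terminator, in the opposite orientation, provides selection of transformed plant cells. The sequence also carries a 35S-driven P19 silencing suppressor from tomato bushy stunt virus with a CaMV poly(A) signal, which the catalogue entry does not mention. P19 binds siRNAs and would be expected to boost transient expression in infiltrated leaves. The HA tag allows detection or immunoprecipitation of the expressed factor.
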