Addgene plasmid #126331: pGWB14-LYX113
Purpose: With a Nicotiana benthamiana transcription factor in PGWB14 backbone, for Agrobacterium mediated transient or stable expression corresponding transcription factor fused with a C-terminal HA tag.
Depositing lab: Silin Zhong. Depositing organization: Chinese University of Hong Kong.
Backbone
  Vector backbone: pGWB14
  Vector type: Plant Expression
  Selectable markers: Hygromycin
Growth in bacteria
  Bacterial resistance: Kanamycin, 50 μg/mL
  Growth temperature: 37°C
  Growth strain: DH5alpha
  Copy number: Low Copy
Gene/Insert
  Gene/Insert name: Niben101Scf00397g11005.1
  Species: Nicotiana benthamiana
  Promoter: CaMV 35S
  Tag / fusion protein: HA (C terminal on insert)
  Cloning method: Gibson Cloning
Terms and licenses: Academic/Nonprofit Terms; Industry Terms: Not Available to Industry
How to cite: pGWB14-LYX113 was a gift from Silin Zhong (Addgene plasmid # 126331 ; http://n2t.net/addgene:126331 ; RRID:Addgene_126331)
